Addgene plasmid #113697: pJEP320-pAAV-U6SaCas9gRNA(CREB3)_EFS-GFP-KASH-pA
Purpose: U6 driven SaCas9 gRNA expression cassette with a gRNA targeting CREB, followed by an EFS driven GFP-KASH in a separate reading frame.
Depositing lab: Jonathan Ploski. Depositing organization: University of Texas at Dallas. Publication: The Development of an AAV-Based CRISPR SaCas9 Genome Editing System That Can Be Delivered to Neurons in vivo and Regulated via Doxycycline and Cre-Recombinase. Kumar N, Stanford W, de Solis C, Aradhana, Abraham ND, Dao TJ, Thaseen S, Sairavi A, Gonzalez CU, Ploski JE. Front Mol Neurosci. 2018 Nov 13;11:413. doi: 10.3389/fnmol.2018.00413. eCollection 2018. PubMed 30483052.
Backbone
  Vector backbone: AAV
  Backbone manufacturer: Alligent Technologies
  Total vector size (bp): 5079
  Vector type: AAV, CRISPR
Growth in bacteria
  Bacterial resistance: Ampicillin, 100 μg/mL
  Growth temperature: 37°C
  Growth strain: NEB Stable
  Copy number: High Copy
Gene/Insert 1
  Gene/Insert name: SaCas9 gRNA Cassete
  gRNA/shRNA sequence: GGAGCAGACAACCAGCAGAG
  Species: Synthetic
  Insert size (bp): 76
Gene/Insert 2
  Gene/Insert name: GFP
  gRNA/shRNA sequence: N/A
  Species: Synthetic
  Insert size (bp): 717
  Tag / fusion protein: KASH (C terminal on insert)
Resource information
  A portion of this plasmid was derived from a plasmid made by: pX601-AAV-CMV::NLS-SaCas9-NLS-3xHA-bGHpA;U6::BsaI-sgRNA from Feng Zhang plasmid #61591
Terms and licenses: Academic/Nonprofit Terms; Industry Terms: Not Available to Industry
How to cite: pJEP320-pAAV-U6SaCas9gRNA(CREB3)_EFS-GFP-KASH-pA was a gift from Jonathan Ploski (Addgene plasmid # 113697 ; http://n2t.net/addgene:113697 ; RRID:Addgene_113697)
