[The description below was written by a language model from this plasmid's Addgene catalogue record and pLannotate feature annotations shown in this document.]
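Description:
pJEP320-pAAV-U6SaCas9gRNA(CREB3)_EFS-GFP-KASH-pA is an AAV transfer plasmid of about 5.1 kb for CRISPR work. It supplies a guide RNA for Staphylococcus aureus Cas9 together with a fluorescent marker, but it does not encode the nuclease itself. In bacteria it replicates from a high-copy ColE1/pUC-type origin and is selected through the β-lactamase (AmpR) gene conferring ampicillin resistance. An f1 phage origin is also present in the backbone. The payload lies between AAV2 inverted terminal repeats, which are the cis elements needed to replicate and package the intervening DNA into recombinant AAV particles. The annotation detects the right-hand ITR in full, while the left-hand ITR appears only as short fragments. This may reflect the difficulty of sequencing and annotating these repeats, or it may be a partial deletion.

Two independent expression units sit between the ITRs. The first uses the human U6 RNA polymerase III promoter to drive a spacer directed against CREB, fused to the 76-nt SaCas9 guide scaffold. This cassette derives in part from a published SaCas9/sgRNA AAV vector. The second uses the compact EF-1α core (EFS) promoter to drive EGFP fused at its C terminus to a KASH domain, which the feature table annotates as a nesprin (SYNE3-like) fragment, and it ends in the human growth hormone polyadenylation signal. KASH domains anchor the fusion protein to the outer nuclear envelope, so transduced cells carry a perinuclear GFP label, useful for identifying or sorting their nuclei. According to the associated publication, the plasmid belongs to an AAV-based SaCas9 genome-editing system for delivery to neurons in vivo. In that system Cas9 would be provided from a separate vector.
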