Features (pLannotate 1.2.2; 17 found; start..end, strand, type, name):
     12..39      +  repeat_region  AAV2 ITR (fragment): inverted terminal repeat of adeno-associated virus serotype 2 inverted
     68..95      +  repeat_region  AAV2 ITR (fragment): inverted terminal repeat of adeno-associated virus serotype 2 inverted
    145..385     +  promoter       U6 promoter: RNA polymerase III promoter for human U6 snRNA
    414..489     +  misc_RNA       Sa gRNA scaffold: guide RNA scaffold for the Staphylococcus aureus CRISPR/Cas9 system
    538..749     +  promoter       EF-1α core promoter: core promoter for human elongation factor EF-1α
    781..1497    +  CDS            EGFP: EGFP is a basic (constitutively fluorescent) green fluorescent protein published in 1996, derived from Aequorea victoria. It is reported to be a rapidly-maturing weak dimer with moderate acid sensitivity.
   1489..1761    +  CDS            SYNE3 (fragment): SYNE3_HUMAN - Also known as C14orf139 From Homo sapiens (Human).
   1763..1792    +  misc_feature   MCS (fragment): pBluescript multiple cloning site
   1814..2290    +  polyA_signal   hGH poly(A) signal: human growth hormone polyadenylation signal
   2330..2470    +  repeat_region  AAV2 ITR: inverted terminal repeat of adeno-associated virus serotype 2 inverted
   2475..2526    -  misc_feature   bom (fragment): basis of mobility region from pBR322
   2545..3000    +  rep_origin     f1 ori (sequence partly withheld): f1 bacteriophage origin of replication; arrow indicates direction of (+) strand synthesis
   3001..3050    -  misc_feature   bom (fragment): basis of mobility region from pBR322
   3152..3187    -  CDS            rop (fragment): Rop protein, which maintains plasmids at low copy number; rop
   3282..3386    +  promoter       AmpR promoter: bla
   3387..4247    +  CDS            AmpR: β-lactamase; bla; confers resistance to ampicillin, carbenicillin, and related antibiotics
   4418..5006    +  rep_origin     ori: high-copy-number ColE1/pMB1/pBR322/pUC origin of replication
>Addgene plasmid #113697 | pJEP320-pAAV-U6SaCas9gRNA(CREB3)_EFS-GFP-KASH-pA | addgene full sequence | sequence record 229556 | Addgene NGS Result
CCTGCAGGCAGCTGCGCGCTCGCTCGCTCACTGAGGCCGCCCGGGCGTCGGGCGACCTTTGGTCGCCCGG
CCTCAGTGAGCGAGCGAGCGCGCAGAGAGGGAGTGGCCAACTCCATCACTAGGGGTTCCTGCGGCCGCAC
GCGTGAGGGCCTATTTCCCATGATTCCTTCATATTTGCATATACGATACAAGGCTGTTAGAGAGATAATT
GGAATTAATTTGACTGTAAACACAAAGATATTAGTACAAAATACGTGACGTAGAAAGTAATAATTTCTTG
GGTAGTTTGCAGTTTTAAAATTATGTTTTAAAATGGACTATCATATGCTTACCGTAACTTGAAAGTATTT
CGATTTCTTGGCTTTATATATCTTGTGGAAAGGACGAAACACCGGAGCAGACAACCAGCAGAGGTTTTAG
TACTCTGGAAACAGAATCTACTAAAACAAGGCAAAATGCCGTGTTTATCTCGTCAACTTGTTGGCGAGAT
TTTTACCGGTCCATGGACTAGTTCGAGTGGCTCCGGTGCCCGTCAGTGGGCAGAGCGCACATCGCCCACA
GTCCCCGAGAAGTTGGGGGGAGGGGTCGGCAATTGAACGGGTGCCTAGAGAAGGTGGCGCGGGGTAAACT
GGGAAAGTGATGTCGTGTACTGGCTCCGCCTTTTTCCCGAGGGTGGGGGAGAACCGTATATAAGTGCAGT
AGTCGCCGTGAACGTTCTTTTTCGCAACGGGTTTGCCGCCAGAACACAGGTGTCGTGACGCGTCTAGAGT
CGACGCCACCATGGTGAGCAAGGGCGAGGAGCTGTTCACCGGGGTGGTGCCCATCCTGGTCGAGCTGGAC
GGCGACGTAAACGGCCACAAGTTCAGCGTGTCCGGCGAGGGCGAGGGCGATGCCACCTACGGCAAGCTGA
CCCTGAAGTTCATCTGCACCACCGGCAAGCTGCCCGTGCCCTGGCCCACCCTCGTGACCACCCTGACCTA
CGGCGTGCAGTGCTTCAGCCGCTACCCCGACCACATGAAGCAGCACGACTTCTTCAAGTCCGCCATGCCC
GAAGGCTACGTCCAGGAGCGCACCATCTTCTTCAAGGACGACGGCAACTACAAGACCCGCGCCGAGGTGA
AGTTCGAGGGCGACACCCTGGTGAACCGCATCGAGCTGAAGGGCATCGACTTCAAGGAGGACGGCAACAT
CCTGGGGCACAAGCTGGAGTACAACTACAACAGCCACAACGTCTATATCATGGCCGACAAGCAGAAGAAC
GGCATCAAGGTGAACTTCAAGATCCGCCACAACATCGAGGACGGCAGCGTGCAGCTCGCCGACCACTACC
AGCAGAACACCCCCATCGGCGACGGCCCCGTGCTGCTGCCCGACAACCACTACCTGAGCACCCAGTCCGC
CCTGAGCAAAGACCCCAACGAGAAGCGCGATCACATGGTCCTGCTGGAGTTCGTGACCGCCGCCGGGATC
ACTCTCGGCATGGACGAGCTGTACAAGTCCGGACTCAGATCTCGAGAGGAGGAGGAGGAGACAGACAGCA
GGATGCCCCACCTCGACAGCCCCGGCAGCTCCCAGCCGAGACGCTCCTTCCTCTCAAGGGTGATCAGGGC
AGCGCTACCGTTGCAGCTGCTTCTGCTGCTGCTGCTGCTCCTGGCCTGCCTGCTACCTGCCTCTGAAGAT
GACTACAGCTGCACCCAGGCCAACAACTTTGCCCGATCCTTCTACCCCATGCTGCGGTACACCAACGGGC
CACCTCCCACCTAGGAATTCGATATCAAGCTTATCGATACCGAGCGCTGCTCGAGAGATCTACGGGTGGC
ATCCCTGTGACCCCTCCCCAGTGCCTCTCCTGGCCCTGGAAGTTGCCACTCCAGTGCCCACCAGCCTTGT
CCTAATAAAATTAAGTTGCATCATTTTGTCTGACTAGGTGTCCTTCTATAATATTATGGGGTGGAGGGGG
GTGGTATGGAGCAAGGGGCAAGTTGGGAAGACAACCTGTAGGGCCTGCGGGGTCTATTGGGAACCAAGCT
GGAGTGCAGTGGCACAATCTTGGCTCACTGCAATCTCCGCCTCCTGGGTTCAAGCGATTCTCCTGCCTCA
GCCTCCCGAGTTGTTGGGATTCCAGGCATGCATGACCAGGCTCAGCTAATTTTTGTTTTTTTGGTAGAGA
CGGGGTTTCACCATATTGGCCAGGCTGGTCTCCAACTCCTAATCTCAGGTGATCTACCCACCTTGGCCTC
CCAAATTGCTGGGATTACAGGCGTGAACCACTGCTCCCTTCCCTGTCCTTCTGATTTTGTAGGTAACCAC
GTGCGGACCGAGCGGCCGCAGGAACCCCTAGTGATGGAGTTGGCCACTCCCTCTCTGCGCGCTCGCTCGC
TCACTGAGGCCGGGCGACCAAAGGTCGCCCGACGCCCGGGCTTTGCCCGGGCGGCCTCAGTGAGCGAGCG
AGCGCGCAGCTGCCTGCAGGGGCGCCTGATGCGGTATTTTCTCCTTACGCATCTGTGCGGTATTTCACAC
CGCATA
[95 nt withheld, positions 2527-2621]
T
[46 nt withheld, positions 2623-2668]
C
[141 nt withheld, positions 2670-2810]
CCTTTGACGTTGGAGTCCACGTTCTTT
[37 nt withheld, positions 2838-2874]
ACTCTATCTCGGGCTATTCTTTTGATTTATAAGGGATTTTGCCGATTTCGGTCTATTGGTTAAAAAATGA
GCTGATTTAACAAAAATTTAACGCGAATTTTAACAAAATATTAACGTTTACAATTTTATGGTGCACTCTC
AGTACAATCTGCTCTGATGCCGCATAGTTAAGCCAGCCCCGACACCCGCCAACACCCGCTGACGCGCCCT
GACGGGCTTGTCTGCTCCCGGCATCCGCTTACAGACAAGCTGTGACCGTCTCCGGGAGCTGCATGTGTCA
GAGGTTTTCACCGTCATCACCGAAACGCGCGAGACGAAAGGGCCTCGTGATACGCCTATTTTTATAGGTT
AATGTCATGATAATAATGGTTTCTTAGACGTCAGGTGGCACTTTTCGGGGAAATGTGCGCGGAACCCCTA
TTTGTTTATTTTTCTAAATACATTCAAATATGTATCCGCTCATGAGACAATAACCCTGATAAATGCTTCA
ATAATATTGAAAAAGGAAGAGTATGAGTATTCAACATTTCCGTGTCGCCCTTATTCCCTTTTTTGCGGCA
TTTTGCCTTCCTGTTTTTGCTCACCCAGAAACGCTGGTGAAAGTAAAAGATGCTGAAGATCAGTTGGGTG
CACGAGTGGGTTACATCGAACTGGATCTCAACAGCGGTAAGATCCTTGAGAGTTTTCGCCCCGAAGAACG
TTTTCCAATGATGAGCACTTTTAAAGTTCTGCTATGTGGCGCGGTATTATCCCGTATTGACGCCGGGCAA
GAGCAACTCGGTCGCCGCATACACTATTCTCAGAATGACTTGGTTGAGTACTCACCAGTCACAGAAAAGC
ATCTTACGGATGGCATGACAGTAAGAGAATTATGCAGTGCTGCCATAACCATGAGTGATAACACTGCGGC
CAACTTACTTCTGACAACGATCGGAGGACCGAAGGAGCTAACCGCTTTTTTGCACAACATGGGGGATCAT
GTAACTCGCCTTGATCGTTGGGAACCGGAGCTGAATGAAGCCATACCAAACGACGAGCGTGACACCACGA
TGCCTGTAGCAATGGCAACAACGTTGCGCAAACTATTAACTGGCGAACTACTTACTCTAGCTTCCCGGCA
ACAATTAATAGACTGGATGGAGGCGGATAAAGTTGCAGGACCACTTCTGCGCTCGGCCCTTCCGGCTGGC
TGGTTTATTGCTGATAAATCTGGAGCCGGTGAGCGTGGGTCTCGCGGTATCATTGCAGCACTGGGGCCAG
ATGGTAAGCCCTCCCGTATCGTAGTTATCTACACGACGGGGAGTCAGGCAACTATGGATGAACGAAATAG
ACAGATCGCTGAGATAGGTGCCTCACTGATTAAGCATTGGTAACTGTCAGACCAAGTTTACTCATATATA
CTTTAGATTGATTTAAAACTTCATTTTTAATTTAAAAGGATCTAGGTGAAGATCCTTTTTGATAATCTCA
TGACCAAAATCCCTTAACGTGAGTTTTCGTTCCACTGAGCGTCAGACCCCGTAGAAAAGATCAAAGGATC
TTCTTGAGATCCTTTTTTTCTGCGCGTAATCTGCTGCTTGCAAACAAAAAAACCACCGCTACCAGCGGTG
GTTTGTTTGCCGGATCAAGAGCTACCAACTCTTTTTCCGAAGGTAACTGGCTTCAGCAGAGCGCAGATAC
CAAATACTGTTCTTCTAGTGTAGCCGTAGTTAGGCCACCACTTCAAGAACTCTGTAGCACCGCCTACATA
CCTCGCTCTGCTAATCCTGTTACCAGTGGCTGCTGCCAGTGGCGATAAGTCGTGTCTTACCGGGTTGGAC
TCAAGACGATAGTTACCGGATAAGGCGCAGCGGTCGGGCTGAACGGGGGGTTCGTGCACACAGCCCAGCT
TGGAGCGAACGACCTACACCGAACTGAGATACCTACAGCGTGAGCTATGAGAAAGCGCCACGCTTCCCGA
AGGGAGAAAGGCGGACAGGTATCCGGTAAGCGGCAGGGTCGGAACAGGAGAGCGCACGAGGGAGCTTCCA
GGGGGAAACGCCTGGTATCTTTATAGTCCTGTCGGGTTTCGCCACCTCTGACTTGAGCGTCGATTTTTGT
GATGCTCGTCAGGGGGGCGGAGCCTATGGAAAAACGCCAGCAACGCGGCCTTTTTACGGTTCCTGGCCTT
TTGCTGGCCTTTTGCTCACATGT
